>Addgene plasmid #69760 | pKG402 | addgene partial sequence | sequence record 129087 | pBABE5 5'-CTTTATCCAGCCCTCAC-3'
CAAGGGCGAGGAGGATAACATGGCCATCATCAAGGAGTTCATGCGCTTCAAGGTGCACATGGAGGGCTCC
GGTGAACGGCCACGAGTTCGAGATCGAGGGCGAGGGCGAGGGCCGCCCCTACNAGGGCACCCAGACCGCC
AAGCTGAAGGTGACCAAGGGTGGCCCCCTGCCCTTCGCCTGGGACATCCTGTCCCCTCAGTTCATGTACG
GCTCCAAGGCCTACGTGAAGCACCCCGCCGACATCCCCGACTACTTGAAGCTGTCCTTCCCCGAGGGCTT
CAAGTGGGAGCGCGTGATGAACTTCGAGGACGGCGGCGTGGTGACCGTGACCCATGACTCCTCCCTGCAG
GACGGCGAGTTCATCTACAAGGTGAAGCTGCGCGGCACCAACTTCCCCTCCGACGGCCCCGTAATGCAGA
AGAAGACCATGGGCTGGGAGGCCTCCTCCGAGCGGATGTACCCCGAGGACGGCGCCCTGAAGGGCGAGAT
CAAGCAGAGGCTGAAGCTGAANGACGGCGGCCACTACGACGCTGAGGTCAAGACCACCTACAAGGCCAAG
AAGCCCGTGCAGCTGCCCGGCGCCTACAACGTCAACATCAAGTTGGACATCACCTCCCACAACGAGGACT
ACACCATCGTGGAACAGTACGAACGCGCCGAGGGCCGCCACTCCACCGGCGGCATGGACGAGCTGTACAA
GTCCGGAGGGGATCGGTGGAGCTCCACCGGTGGCGGCCGCTCTAGAGAGAATCTTTATTT
