>Addgene plasmid #69760 | pKG402 | addgene partial sequence | sequence record 129088 | pBABE3 5'-ACCCTAACTGACACACATTCC-3'
ATTCATTTTATGTTTCAGGTTCAGGGGGAGGTGTGGGAGGTTTTTTAAAGCAAGTAAAACCTCTACAAAT
GTGGTATGGCTGATTATGATCAGTTATCTAGATCCGGTGGATCCCGGGCCCGCGGTACCGTCGACTGCAG
AATTCTTACTGGGCAGGAAAGACGGAGTTCCCGCTATAAGCACAAGGAATCAGCAGTTGGCGATATTCCA
GCGGCAGATGACGTTCCACCAGGACATGCAGCGACACTTGATCCGTAACCAGTCCTTGACGACGCATCAG
CAGCTCCAGATCCTCAGGTTTCACTGTTTTACGCCCAGCATGAGCGGCAAACACTTCCAGATCGTCACAC
AGATGTTGGAAATATTTGTCCAGGCATTTTTCGACCATTTCCAGAGCTTTACGCTCCATCGGCATTTTGG
CATAGAACGAGAACAGTTTAACATAATGGCTCAGTCCTGCTTTATGAGGGTCTTGGCGAGGACGTGGTCC
AGTTGTACGAGGACGAGGCGGATGACGAACCAGCAGAGGTTCAGCAGGTTCACTAGACAGAACAGCAGCA
CCAGGAGCCGGAGCAGGTTCCAGAAATTGGTGATGACGACGTGCTTGCAGGCTTTCCGGTGTACTAGAAG
CAGATTCAGGTGAGGCGGCACGGCCACTAGCATCTTCATCCCCACTTGAGGCCCCAGGTCCATCAGCTTC
AGCTGTCCCTTGGCTTCCTTCGGCTTCGGTAACCTCGGTATGGCCTTCTGCCTCTTCGACACGACTTGGT
CCTTGAGCACCAGTCGCTTCCATTTCAGAGACAGACACCC
