[The description below was written by a language model from this plasmid's Addgene catalogue record.]
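Description:
pKG402 is a retroviral mammalian expression plasmid built on the pBABE puro backbone, a Moloney murine leukemia virus-derived vector family in which the payload sits between viral long terminal repeats alongside a packaging signal, so that the transcript can be packaged into retroviral particles in a suitable packaging cell line and stably integrated into target cells. In bacteria the plasmid is maintained at high copy under ampicillin selection; the use of a recombination-reducing strain is consistent with the repeated LTR sequences in such vectors. In transduced mammalian cells, integrants are selected with puromycin. The record does not list the promoters explicitly. In pBABE-type vectors the insert is generally driven from the 5′ LTR, with the puromycin marker under a separate internal promoter, but no feature table is available to confirm this arrangement here.

The insert encodes a C-terminal fragment of human CENP-T, residues 256–561, listed at 815 bp and cloned between XhoI and EcoRI sites that both remain intact. The coding sequence is noted as E. coli codon-optimized, so it differs from the native human cDNA at the nucleotide level, presumably without changing the encoded protein. CENP-T is an inner kinetochore protein of the constitutive centromere-associated network. The fragment carries an N-terminal mCherry-TEV-S tag. mCherry provides red fluorescence for localization imaging, the S-tag gives an affinity handle, and the TEV protease site between them allows cleavage, which enables tandem purification. The stated purpose is retroviral expression of this truncation. That would suit generating stable cell lines to study the localization or interaction partners of this region of CENP-T, although the record does not describe specific experiments.
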