Addgene plasmid #69760: pKG402
Purpose: Retroviral expression of CENP-T aa 256-561
Depositing lab: Iain Cheeseman. Depositing organization: Whitehead Institute for Biomedical Research.
Backbone
  Vector backbone: pBABE puro
  Vector type: Mammalian Expression, Retroviral
  Selectable markers: Puromycin
Growth in bacteria
  Bacterial resistance: Ampicillin, 100 μg/mL
  Growth temperature: 37°C
  Growth strain: NEB Stable
  Copy number: High Copy
Gene/Insert
  Gene/Insert name: CENP-T aa 256-561
  Species: H. sapiens (human)
  Insert size (bp): 815
  Mutation: e.coli optimized sequence
  Entrez Gene: CENPT (a.k.a. C16orf56, CENP-T, SSMGA)
  Tag / fusion protein: mCherry-TEV-S (N terminal on insert)
  Cloning method: Restriction Enzyme; 5′ cloning site XhoI (not destroyed); 3′ cloning site EcoRI (not destroyed)
  Sequencing primers: 5′ mCherry-F; 3′ pBABE 3'
Terms and licenses: Academic/Nonprofit Terms; Industry Terms: Not Available to Industry
How to cite: pKG402 was a gift from Iain Cheeseman (Addgene plasmid # 69760 ; http://n2t.net/addgene:69760 ; RRID:Addgene_69760)
